Addgene plasmid #186463: H3K9me3Probe_FullLength
Purpose: Expresses GFP tagged H3K9me3 recognition motif in mammalian cells.
Depositing lab: Chongli Yuan. Depositing organization: Purdue University. Publication: Development and application of novel BiFC probes for cell sorting based on epigenetic modification. Mendonca A, Sanchez O, Zhao H, Lin L, Min A, Yuan C. Cytometry A. 2022 Apr;101(4):339-350. doi: 10.1002/cyto.a.24530. Epub 2022 Jan 9. PubMed 35001539.
Backbone
  Vector backbone: CMV
  Total vector size (bp): 5820
  Vector type: Mammalian Expression
Growth in bacteria
  Bacterial resistance: Ampicillin, 100 μg/mL
  Growth temperature: 37°C
  Growth strain: DH5alpha
  Copy number: High Copy
Gene/Insert
  Gene/Insert name: dimeric CDY1
  Species: H. sapiens (human)
  Insert size (bp): 624
  Entrez Gene: CDY1 (a.k.a. CDY, CDY1A)
  Promoter: CMV
  Tag / fusion protein: eGFP (C terminal on insert)
  Cloning method: Restriction Enzyme; 5′ cloning site EcoRI (not destroyed); 3′ cloning site AgeI (not destroyed)
  Sequencing primers: 5′ CMVf; 3′ SV40pA-R
Terms and licenses: Academic/Nonprofit Terms; Industry Terms: Not Available to Industry
How to cite: H3K9me3Probe_FullLength was a gift from Chongli Yuan (Addgene plasmid # 186463 ; http://n2t.net/addgene:186463 ; RRID:Addgene_186463)
