[The description below was written by a language model from this plasmid's Addgene catalogue record and pLannotate feature annotations shown in this document.]
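Description:
H3K9me3Probe_FullLength is a mammalian expression plasmid of about 5.8 kb, built on a backbone the record lists only as "CMV", that produces a fluorescent reader-domain probe for the histone mark H3K9me3. It is propagated in E. coli as a high-copy plasmid from a ColE1/pUC-type origin under ampicillin selection (β-lactamase with its own promoter). The annotation also finds an M13 phage origin and assorted cloning-vector remnants: lacZα, lacI, rop and bom fragments, and a lac promoter/operator with a CAP site. These play no role in the mammalian payload. An SV40 enhancer/early promoter lies downstream of the expression cassette, but no mammalian selection marker is annotated behind it, so the plasmid appears suited to transient expression.

The expression unit runs from the CMV immediate-early enhancer and promoter through an SV40 large T antigen nuclear localization signal, the insert, a C-terminal GFP, and an SV40 polyadenylation signal. The insert is recorded as dimeric human CDY1 (624 bp, cloned between EcoRI and AgeI sites). CDY1 contains a chromodomain that recognizes methylated H3K9, and a tandem arrangement would be expected to strengthen binding, although the feature table explicitly annotates only one CDY1 fragment, preceded by an unannotated stretch that may hold the second copy. The catalogue calls the tag eGFP, while the sequence annotation identifies it as mEGFP, the monomeric A206K variant. The NLS directs the fusion to the nucleus, where its fluorescence reports the distribution of H3K9me3 in living cells. The "FullLength" name and the associated work on bimolecular fluorescence complementation probes for epigenetic cell sorting suggest it serves as the intact-fluorophore counterpart to split-fluorophore versions, though the record does not say so directly.
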