Features (pLannotate 1.2.2; 20 found; start..end, strand, type, name):
     14..393     +  enhancer       CMV enhancer: human cytomegalovirus immediate early enhancer
    394..597     +  promoter       CMV promoter: human cytomegalovirus (CMV) immediate early promoter
    696..716     +  CDS            SV40 NLS: nuclear localization signal of SV40 (simian virus 40) large T antigen
   1017..1247    +  CDS            CDY1 (fragment): CDY1_HUMAN - Also known as CDY1A. Experimental evidence at protein level: Swiss-Prot protein existence level 1. Has histone acetyltransferase activity, with a preference for histone H4. From Homo sapiens (Human).
   1317..2036    +  CDS            mEGFP: enhanced GFP with monomerizing A206K mutation (Zacharias et al., 2002) mammalian codon-optimized
   2036..2057    +  misc_feature   MCS (fragment): pUC18/19 multiple cloning site
   2078..2212    +  polyA_signal   SV40 poly(A) signal: SV40 polyadenylation signal
   2281..2638    +  promoter       SV40 promoter: SV40 enhancer and early promoter
   2657..2811    +  CDS            lacZα (fragment): LacZα fragment of β-galactosidase; lacZ fragment
   2817..2868    -  misc_feature   bom (fragment): basis of mobility region from pBR322
   2887..3267    +  rep_origin     M13 ori (sequence partly withheld): M13 bacteriophage origin of replication; arrow indicates direction of (+) strand synthesis
   3343..3390    -  misc_feature   bom (fragment): basis of mobility region from pBR322
   3529..3564    -  CDS            rop (fragment): Rop protein, which maintains plasmids at low copy number; rop
   3659..3763    +  promoter       AmpR promoter: bla
   3764..4624    +  CDS            AmpR: β-lactamase; bla; confers resistance to ampicillin, carbenicillin, and related antibiotics
   4795..5383    +  rep_origin     ori: high-copy-number ColE1/pMB1/pBR322/pUC origin of replication
   5566..5658    +  CDS            lacI (fragment): lac repressor; lacI; The lac repressor binds to the lac operator to inhibit transcription in E. coli. This inhibition can be relieved by adding lactose or isopropyl-β-D-thiogalactopyranoside (IPTG).
   5671..5692    +  protein_bind   CAP binding site: CAP binding activates transcription in the presence of cAMP. E. coli catabolite activator protein
   5707..5737    +  promoter       lac promoter: promoter for the E. coli lac operon
   5745..5761    +  protein_bind   lac operator: The lac repressor binds to the lac operator to inhibit transcription in E. coli. This inhibition can be relieved by adding lactose or isopropyl-β-D-thiogalactopyranoside (IPTG). lac repressor encoded by lacI
>Addgene plasmid #186463 | H3K9me3Probe_FullLength | addgene full sequence | sequence record 367772 | Addgene NGS Result
TTCGAGCTCGCCCGACATTGATTATTGACTAGTTATTAATAGTAATCAATTACGGGGTCATTAGTTCATA
GCCCATATATGGAGTTCCGCGTTACATAACTTACGGTAAATGGCCCGCCTGGCTGACCGCCCAACGACCC
CCGCCCATTGACGTCAATAATGACGTATGTTCCCATAGTAACGCCAATAGGGACTTTCCATTGACGTCAA
TGGGTGGAGTATTTACGGTAAACTGCCCACTTGGCAGTACATCAAGTGTATCATATGCCAAGTACGCCCC
CTATTGACGTCAATGACGGTAAATGGCCCGCCTGGCATTATGCCCAGTACATGACCTTATGGGACTTTCC
TACTTGGCAGTACATCTACGTATTAGTCATCGCTATTACCATGGTGATGCGGTTTTGGCAGTACATCAAT
GGGCGTGGATAGCGGTTTGACTCACGGGGATTTCCAAGTCTCCACCCCATTGACGTCAATGGGAGTTTGT
TTTGGCACCAAAATCAACGGGACTTTCCAAAATGTCGTAACAACTCCGCCCCATTGACGCAAATGGGCGG
TAGGCGTGTACGGTGGGAGGTCTATATAAGCAGAGCTCGTTTAGTGAACCGTCAGATCGCCTGGAGACGC
CATCCACGCTGTTTTGACCTCCATAGAAGACACCGGGACCGATCCAGCCTCCGCGGCCCGGGATGCCAAA
AAAGAAGAGAAAGGTAGGTAGCGGCAGCGGTAGCGGTTCCGGAGGCAGCGAATTCGCTTCCCAGGAGTTT
GAGGTTGAAGCTATTGTTGACAAAAGACAGGATAAAAATGGGAATACACAGTATTTGGTTCGGTGGAAAG
GTTATGACAAACAGGATGACACTTGGGAACCAGAGCAGCACCTCATGAACTGTGAAAAATGTGTACATGA
TTTTAATAGACGACAGACTGAAAAACAGAAAAAACTGACATGGACTACAACCAGTAGAATTTTTTCAAAC
AATGCCGGTTCCGGAGGTGGAGGTGGTTCCCAATTCGCTTCCCAGGAGTTTGAGGTTGAAGCTATTGTTG
ACAAAAGACAGGATAAAAATGGGAATACACAGTATTTGGTTCGGTGGAAAGGTTATGACAAACAGGATGA
CACTTGGGAACCAGAGCAGCACCTCATGAACTGTGAAAAATGTGTACATGATTTTAATAGACGACAGACT
GAAAAACAGAAAAAACTGACATGGACTACAACCAGTAGAATTTTTTCAAACAATGCCGGTTCCGGAGGTG
GAGGTGGTTCCCAATTGGGTTCCGGAGGTGTCGACAGCTGCCTACCGGTCGCCACCATGGTGAGCAAGGG
CGAGGAGCTGTTCACCGGGGTGGTGCCCATCCTGGTCGAGCTGGACGGCGACGTAAACGGCCACAAGTTC
AGCGTGTCCGGCGAGGGCGAGGGCGATGCCACCTACGGCAAGCTGACCCTGAAGTTCATCTGCACCACCG
GCAAGCTGCCCGTGCCCTGGCCCACCCTCGTGACCACCCTGACCTACGGCGTGCAGTGCTTCAGCCGCTA
CCCCGACCACATGAAGCAGCACGACTTCTTCAAGTCCGCCATGCCCGAAGGCTACGTCCAGGAGCGCACC
ATCTTCTTCAAGGACGACGGCAACTACAAGACCCGCGCCGAGGTGAAGTTCGAGGGCGACACCCTGGTGA
ACCGCATCGAGCTGAAGGGCATCGACTTCAAGGAGGACGGCAACATCCTGGGGCACAAGCTGGAGTACAA
CTACAACAGCCACAACGTCTATATCATGGCCGACAAGCAGAAGAACGGCATCAAGGTGAACTTCAAGATC
CGCCACAACATCGAGGACGGCAGCGTGCAGCTCGCCGACCACTACCAGCAGAACACCCCCATCGGCGACG
GCCCCGTGCTGCTGCCCGACAACCACTACCTGAGCACCCAGTCCAAGCTGAGCAAAGACCCCAACGAGAA
GCGCGATCACATGGTCCTGCTGGAGTTCGTGACCGCCGCCGGGATCACTCTCGGCATGGACGAGCTGTAC
AAGTAATCCTCTAGAGTCGACCTGCAGAAGCTTGGCCGCCATGGCCCAACTTGTTTATTGCAGCTTATAA
TGGTTACAAATAAAGCAATAGCATCACAAATTTCACAAATAAAGCATTTTTTTCACTGCATTCTAGTTGT
GGTTTGTCCAAACTCATCAATGTATCTTATCATGTCTGGATCGGGAATTAATTCGGCGCAGCACCATGGC
CTGAAATAACCTCTGAAAGAGGAACTTGGTTAGGTACCTTCTGAGGCGGAAAGAACCAGCTGTGGAATGT
GTGTCAGTTAGGGTGTGGAAAGTCCCCAGGCTCCCCAGCAGGCAGAAGTATGCAAAGCATGCATCTCAAT
TAGTCAGCAACCAGGTGTGGAAAGTCCCCAGGCTCCCCAGCAGGCAGAAGTATGCAAAGCATGCATCTCA
ATTAGTCAGCAACCATAGTCCCGCCCCTAACTCCGCCCATCCCGCCCCTAACTCCGCCCAGTTCCGCCCA
TTCTCCGCCCCATGGCTGACTAATTTTTTTTATTTATGCAGAGGCCGAGGCCGCCTCGGCCTCTGAGCTA
TTCCAGAAGTAGTGAGGAGGCTTTTTTGGAGGCCTAGGCTTTTGCAAAAAGCTGTTAACAGCTTGGCACT
GGCCGTCGTTTTACAACGTCGTGACTGGGAAAACCCTGGCGTTACCCAACTTAATCGCCTTGCAGCACAT
CCCCCTTTCGCCAGCTGGCGTAATAGCGAAGAGGCCCGCACCGATCGCCCTTCCCAACAGTTGCGCAGCC
TGAATGGCGAATGGCGCCTGATGCGGTATTTTCTCCTTACGCATCTGTGCGGTATTTCACACCGCATA
[142 nt withheld, positions 2869-3010]
C
[141 nt withheld, positions 3012-3152]
CCTTTGACGTTGGAGTCCACGTTCTTT
[37 nt withheld, positions 3180-3216]
ACCCTATCTCGGGCTATTCTTTTGATTTATAAGGGATTTTGCCGATTTCGGCCTATTGGTTAAAAAATGA
GCTGATTTAACAAAAATTTAACGCGAATTTTAACAAAATATTAACGTTTACAATTTTATGGTGCACTCTC
AGTACAATCTGCTCTGATGCCGCATAGTTAAGCCWSSYMCRAYMCSCKCYRAYRCCSSMTRRYKMRGCCA
GCCCCGACACCCGCCAACACCCGCTGACGCGCCCTGACGGGCTTGTCTGCTCCCGGCATCCGCTTACAGA
CAAGCTGTGACCGTCTCCGGGAGCTGCATGTGTCAGAGGTTTTCACCGTCATCACCGAAACGCGCGAGAC
GAAAGGGCCTCGTGATACGCCTATTTTTATAGGTTAATGTCATGATAATAATGGTTTCTTAGACGTCAGG
TGGCACTTTTCGGGGAAATGTGCGCGGAACCCCTATTTGTTTATTTTTCTAAATACATTCAAATATGTAT
CCGCTCATGAGACAATAACCCTGATAAATGCTTCAATAATATTGAAAAAGGAAGAGTATGAGTATTCAAC
ATTTCCGTGTCGCCCTTATTCCCTTTTTTGCGGCATTTTGCCTTCCTGTTTTTGCTCACCCAGAAACGCT
GGTGAAAGTAAAAGATGCTGAAGATCAGTTGGGTGCACGAGTGGGTTACATCGAACTGGATCTCAACAGC
GGTAAGATCCTTGAGAGTTTTCGCCCCGAAGAACGTTTTCCAATGATGAGCACTTTTAAAGTTCTGCTAT
GTGGCGCGGTATTATCCCGTATTGACGCCGGGCAAGAGCAACTCGGTCGCCGCATACACTATTCTCAGAA
TGACTTGGTTGAGTACTCACCAGTCACAGAAAAGCATCTTACGGATGGCATGACAGTAAGAGAATTATGC
AGTGCTGCCATAACCATGAGTGATAACACTGCGGCCAACTTACTTCTGACAACGATCGGAGGACCGAAGG
AGCTAACCGCTTTTTTGCACAACATGGGGGATCATGTAACTCGCCTTGATCGTTGGGAACCGGAGCTGAA
TGAAGCCATACCAAACGACGAGCGTGACACCACGATGCCTGTAGCAATGGCAACAACGTTGCGCAAACTA
TTAACTGGCGAACTACTTACTCTAGCTTCCCGGCAACAATTAATAGACTGGATGGAGGCGGATAAAGTTG
CAGGACCACTTCTGCGCTCGGCCCTTCCGGCTGGCTGGTTTATTGCTGATAAATCTGGAGCCGGTGAGCG
TGGGTCTCGCGGTATCATTGCAGCACTGGGGCCAGATGGTAAGCCCTCCCGTATCGTAGTTATCTACACG
ACGGGGAGTCAGGCAACTATGGATGAACGAAATAGACAGATCGCTGAGATAGGTGCCTCACTGATTAAGC
ATTGGTAACTGTCAGACCAAGTTTACTCATATATACTTTAGATTGATTTAAAACTTCATTTTTAATTTAA
AAGGATCTAGGTGAAGATCCTTTTTGATAATCTCATGACCAAAATCCCTTAACGTGAGTTTTCGTTCCAC
TGAGCGTCAGACCCCGTAGAAAAGATCAAAGGATCTTCTTGAGATCCTTTTTTTCTGCGCGTAATCTGCT
GCTTGCAAACAAAAAAACCACCGCTACCAGCGGTGGTTTGTTTGCCGGATCAAGAGCTACCAACTCTTTT
TCCGAAGGTAACTGGCTTCAGCAGAGCGCAGATACCAAATACTGTTCTTCTAGTGTAGCCGTAGTTAGGC
CACCACTTCAAGAACTCTGTAGCACCGCCTACATACCTCGCTCTGCTAATCCTGTTACCAGTGGCTGCTG
CCAGTGGCGATAAGTCGTGTCTTACCGGGTTGGACTCAAGACGATAGTTACCGGATAAGGCGCAGCGGTC
GGGCTGAACGGGGGGTTCGTGCACACAGCCCAGCTTGGAGCGAACGACCTACACCGAACTGAGATACCTA
CAGCGTGAGCTATGAGAAAGCGCCACGCTTCCCGAAGGGAGAAAGGCGGACAGGTATCCGGTAAGCGGCA
GGGTCGGAACAGGAGAGCGCACGAGGGAGCTTCCAGGGGGAAACGCCTGGTATCTTTATAGTCCTGTCGG
GTTTCGCCACCTCTGACTTGAGCGTCGATTTTTGTGATGCTCGTCAGGGGGGCGGAGCCTATGGAAAAAC
GCCAGCAACGCGGCCTTTTTACGGTTCCTGGCCTTTTGCTGGCCTTTTGCTCACATGTTCTTTCCTGCGT
TATCCCCTGATTCTGTGGATAACCGTATTACCGCCTTTGAGTGAGCTGATACCGCTCGCCGCAGCCGAAC
GACCGAGCGCAGCGAGTCAGTGAGCGAGGAAGCGGAAGAGCGCCCAATACGCAAACCGCCTCTCCCCGCG
CGTTGGCCGATTCATTAATGCAGCTGGCACGACAGGTTTCCCGACTGGAAAGCGGGCAGTGAGCGCAACG
CAATTAATGTGAGTTAGCTCACTCATTAGGCACCCCAGGCTTTACACTTTATGCTTCCGGCTCGTATGTT
GTGTGGAATTGTGAGCGGATAACAATTTCACACAGGAAACAGCTATGACATGATTACGAATTAA
